>Addgene plasmid #207408 | pS23.U6<ActB.mus_C-term-KI_gRNA | addgene full sequence | sequence record 413251 | Addgene NGS Result
GGTCTAATACCCAATCTCTCGTCTTATCCAGATGTTTTATACGCCTTAATTAATAGGGATAACAGGGTAA
TATCTTGCCCTGCACGAATACCAGCGACCCCTTGCCCAAATACTTGCCGTGGGCCTCGGCCTGAGAGCCA
AAACACTTGATGCGGAAGAAGTCGGTGCGCTCCTGCTTGTCGCCGGCATCGTTGCGCCACATCTAGGATC
TGCCAGGAACCGTAAAAAGGCCGCGTTGCTGGCGTTTTTCCATAGGCTCCGCCCCCCTGACGAGCATCAC
AAAAATCGACGCTCAAGTCAGAGGTGGCGAAACCCGACAGGACTATAAAGATACCAGGCGTTTCCCCCTG
GAAGCTCCCTCGTGCGCTCTCCTGTTCCGACCCTGCCGCTTACCGGATACCTGTCCGCCTTTCTCCCTTC
GGGAAGCGTGGCGCTTTCTCATAGCTCACGCTGTAGGTATCTCAGTTCGGTGTAGGTCGTTCGCTCCAAG
CTGGGCTGTGTGCACGAACCCCCCGTTCAGCCCGACCGCTGCGCCTTATCCGGTAACTATCGTCTTGAGT
CCAACCCGGTAAGACACGACTTATCGCCACTGGCAGCAGCCACTGGTAACAGGATTAGCAGAGCGAGGTA
TGTAGGCGGTGCTACAGAGTTCTTGAAGTGGTGGCCTAACTACGGCTACACTAGAAGAACAGTATTTGGT
ATCTGCGCTCTGCTGAAGCCAGTTACCTTCGGAAAAAGAGTTGGTAGCTCTTGATCCGGCAAACAAACCA
CCGCTGGTAGCGGTGGTTTTTTTGTTTGCAAGCAGCAGATTACGCGCAGAAAAAAAGGATCTCAAGAAGA
TCCTTTGATCTTTTCTACGGGGTCTGACGCTCAGTGGAACGAAAACTCACGTTAAGGGATTTTGGTCATG
AGATTATCAAAAAGGATCTTCACCTAGATCCTTTTAAATTAAAAATGAAGTTTTAAATCAATCTAAAGTA
TATATGAGTAAACTTGGTCTGACAGTTACCAATGCTTAATCAGTGAGGCACCTATCTCAGCGATCTGTCT
ATTTCGTTCATCCATAGTTGCCTGACTCCCCGTCGTGTAGATAACTACGATACGGGAGGGCTTACCATCT
GGCCCCAGTGCTGCAATGATACCGCGAGAACCACGCTCACCGGCTCCAGATTTATCAGCAATAAACCAGC
CAGCCGGAAGGGCCGAGCGCAGAAGTGGTCCTGCAACTTTATCCGCCTCCATCCAGTCTATTAATTGTTG
CCGGGAAGCTAGAGTAAGTAGTTCGCCAGTTAATAGTTTGCGCAACGTTGTTGCCATTGCTACAGGCATC
GTGGTGTCACGCTCGTCGTTTGGTATGGCTTCATTCAGCTCCGGTTCCCAACGATCAAGGCGAGTTACAT
GATCCCCCATGTTGTGCAAAAAAGCGGTTAGCTCCTTCGGTCCTCCGATCGTTGTCAGAAGTAAGTTGGC
CGCAGTGTTATCACTCATGGTTATGGCAGCACTGCATAATTCTCTTACTGTCATGCCATCCGTAAGATGC
TTTTCTGTGACTGGTGAGTACTCAACCAAGTCATTCTGAGAATAGTGTATGCGGCGACCGAGTTGCTCTT
GCCCGGCGTCAATACGGGATAATACCGCGCCACATAGCAGAACTTTAAAAGTGCTCATCATTGGAAAACG
TTCTTCGGGGCGAAAACTCTCAAGGATCTTACCGCTGTTGAGATCCAGTTCGATGTAACCCACTCGTGCA
CCCAACTGATCTTCAGCATCTTTTACTTTCACCAGCGTTTCTGGGTGAGCAAAAACAGGAAGGCAAAATG
CCGCAAAAAAGGGAATAAGGGCGACACGGAAATGTTGAATACTCATACTCTTCCTTTTTCAATATTATTG
AAGCATTTATCAAGGTTATTGTCTCATGAGCGGATACATATTTGAATGTATTTAGAAAAATAAACAAATA
GGGGTTCCGCGCACGAATTGGCCAGCGCTGCATTACCCTGTTATCCCTAACCGGTGCGTTTTTATGCTTG
TAGTATTGTATAATGTTTTTAAGATCCGGAGTTCTGCAATTCATGTGATCTGCGCCTGGGAGCTCACGGG
GACAGCCCCCCCCCAAAGCCCCCAGGGATGTAATTACGTCCCTCCCCCGCTAGGGGGCAGCAGCGAGCCG
CCCGGGGCTCCGCTCCGGTCCGGCGCTCCCCCCGCATCCCCGAGCCGGCAGCGTGCGGGGACAGCCCGGG
CACGGGGAAGGTGGCACGGGATCGCTTTCCTCTGAACGCTTCTCGCTGCTCTTTGAGCCTGCAGACACCT
GGGGGGATACGGGGAAAAAGCTAGGCTGAAAGAGGATCTTAGAATGACACGCGCCTGGGAGCTCACGGGG
ACAGCCCCCCCCCAAAGCCCCCAGGGATGTAATTACGTCCCTCCCCCGCTAGGGGGCAGCAGCGAGCCGC
CCGGGGCTCCGCTCCGGTCCGGCGCTCCCCCCGCATCCCCGAGCCGGCAGCGTGCGGGGACAGCCCGGGC
ACGGGGAAGGTGGCACGGGATCGCTTTCCTCTGAACGCTTCTCGCTGCTCTTTGAGCCTGCAGACACCTG
GGGGGATACGGGGAAAAAGCTGGATCATAACTCGACGTGCATACTGCTGGCCTTTTGCTCACATGTGAGG
GCCTATTTCCCATGATTCCTTCATATTTGCATATACGATACAAGGCTGTTAGAGAGATAATTGGAATTAA
TTTGACTGTAAACACAAAGATATTAGTACAAAATACGTGACGTAGAAAGTAATAATTTCTTGGGTAGTTT
GCAGTTTTAAAATTATGTTTTAAAATGGACTATCATATGCTTACCGTAACTTGAAAGTATTTCGATTTCT
TGGCTTTATATATCTTGTGGAAAGGACGAAACACCAGTCCGCCTAGAAGCACTTGGTTTCAGAGCTATGC
TGGAAACAGCATAGCAAGTTGAAATAAGGCTAGTCCGTTATCAACTTGAAAAAGTGGCACCGAGTCGGTG
CTTTTTTGTTTTAGAGCTAGAAATAGCAAGTTAAAATAAGGCTAGTCCGTTTTTAGCGCGCGCT
Features (pLannotate 1.2.2; 6 found; start..end, strand, type, name):
    247..835     -  rep_origin     ori: high-copy-number ColE1/pMB1/pBR322/pUC origin of replication
   1006..1866    -  CDS            AmpR: β-lactamase; bla; confers resistance to ampicillin, carbenicillin, and related antibiotics
   1867..1971    -  promoter       AmpR promoter: bla
   2657..2897    +  promoter       U6 promoter: RNA polymerase III promoter for human U6 snRNA
   2944..3011    +  misc_RNA       tracrRNA (fragment): trans-activating CRISPR RNA for the Streptococcus pyogenes CRISPR/Cas9 system
   3018..3061    +  misc_RNA       gRNA scaffold (fragment): guide RNA scaffold for the Streptococcus pyogenes CRISPR/Cas9 system
