[The description below was written by a language model from this plasmid's Addgene catalogue record and pLannotate feature annotations shown in this document.]
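Description:
pS23.U6<ActB.mus_C-term-KI_gRNA is a compact (about 3.1 kb) guide RNA expression plasmid built on the pS23.U6 backbone and catalogued as a mouse-targeting CRISPR vector. It is propagated in E. coli through a high-copy ColE1/pUC-type origin of replication and selected with ampicillin via a β-lactamase gene driven by its native bla promoter. The annotated features show no mammalian selection marker, reporter or Cas9 coding sequence, so the nuclease must be supplied from a separate construct.

The payload is a single RNA polymerase III transcription unit. A human U6 snRNA promoter drives a 20-nucleotide spacer directed against mouse ActB (β-actin) near the 3' end of its open reading frame, followed by sequence annotated as tracrRNA and gRNA scaffold fragments of the Streptococcus pyogenes Cas9 system. The fragmentary scaffold annotations suggest a variant or modified scaffold, but the record does not elaborate on this. Once expressed in mouse cells alongside SpCas9, the guide directs a double-strand break close to the ActB stop codon.

According to the record, the plasmid is used for C-terminal knockin at the β-actin locus by double-strand break repair, which would typically involve co-delivery of a donor template carrying the tag or reporter to be fused to the end of the coding sequence; the donor is not part of this plasmid. It was deposited in connection with work evaluating Cas9 fusions to DNA repair proteins as a way to improve the precision and efficiency of knockin, where an abundantly expressed target such as β-actin provides a convenient test locus.
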