Addgene plasmid #207408: pS23.U6<ActB.mus_C-term-KI_gRNA
Purpose: gRNA from a U6 promoter targeting the mouse ActB near the 3' end of the ORF. Used for C-terminal knockin by DSB repair. [Lab plasmid ID: TU260]
Depositing lab: Alexandros Poulopoulos. Publication: Enhancing Precision and Efficiency of Cas9-Mediated Knockin Through Combinatorial Fusions of DNA Repair Proteins. Richardson RR, Steyert M, Khim SN, Crutcher GW, Brandenburg C, Robertson CD, Romanowski AJ, Inen J, Altas B, Poulopoulos A. CRISPR J. 2023 Oct;6(5):447-461. doi: 10.1089/crispr.2023.0036. Epub 2023 Sep 15. PubMed 37713292.
Backbone
  Vector backbone: pS23.U6
  Vector type: Mouse Targeting, CRISPR
Growth in bacteria
  Bacterial resistance: Ampicillin, 100 μg/mL
  Growth temperature: 37°C
  Growth strain: NEB Stable
  Copy number: Unknown
Gene/Insert
  Gene/Insert name: ActB (alt name: β-Actin)
  gRNA/shRNA sequence: agtccgcctagaagcacttg
  Species: M. musculus (mouse)
  Promoter: U6
  Cloning method: Unknown
  Sequencing primers: 5′ acgatacaaggctgttagagaga; 3′ GCAGGGCAAGATATTACCC
Terms and licenses: Academic/Nonprofit Terms; Industry Terms: Not Available to Industry
Depositor comments: Please visit https://doi.org/10.1101/2020.07.15.199620 for bioRxiv preprint.
How to cite: pS23.U6<ActB.mus_C-term-KI_gRNA was a gift from Alexandros Poulopoulos (Addgene plasmid # 207408 ; http://n2t.net/addgene:207408 ; RRID:Addgene_207408)
